>Addgene plasmid #46047 | pT3-EF1a-NICD1 | addgene full sequence | sequence record 457367 | Addgene NGS Result
GGCTCCGGTGCCCGTCAGTGGGCAGAGCGCACATCGCCCACAGTCCCCGAGAAGTTGGGGGGAGGGGTCG
GCAATTGAACCGGTGCCTAGAGAAGGTGGCGCGGGGTAAACTGGGAAAGTGATGTCGTGTACTGGCTCCG
CCTTTTTCCCGAGGGTGGGGGAGAACCGTATATAAGTGCAGTAGTCGCCGTGAACGTTCTTTTTCGCAAC
GGGTTTGCCGCCAGAACACAGGTAAGTGCCGTGTGTGGTTCCCGCGGGCCTGGCCTCTTTACGGGTTATG
GCCCTTGCGTGCCTTGAATTACTTCCACCTGGCTGCAGTACGTGATTCTTGATCCCGAGCTTCGGGTTGG
AAGTGGGTGGGAGAGTTCGAGGCCTTGCGCTTAAGGAGCCCCTTCGCCTCGTGCTTGAGTTGAGGCCTGG
CCTGGGCGCTGGGGCCGCCGCGTGCGAATCTGGTGGCACCTTCGCGCCTGTCTCGCTGCTTTCGATAAGT
CTCTAGCCATTTAAAATTTTTGATGACCTGCTGCGACGCTTTTTTTCTGGCAAGATAGTCTTGTAAATGC
GGGCCAAGATCTGCACACTGGTATTTCGGTTTTTGGGGCCGCGGGCGGCGACGGGGCCCGTGCGTCCCAG
CGCACATGTTCGGCGAGGCGGGGCCTGCGAGCGCGGCCACCGAGAATCGGACGGGGGTAGTCTCAAGCTG
GCCGGCCTGCTCTGGTGCCTGGCCTCGCGCCGCCGTGTATCGCCCCGCCCTGGGCGGCAAGGCTGGCCCG
GTCGGCACCAGTTGCGTGAGCGGAAAGATGGCCGCTTCCCGGCCCTGCTGCAGGGAGCTCAAAATGGAGG
ACGCGGCGCTCGGGAGAGCGGGCGGGTGAGTCACCCACACAAAGGAAAAGGGCCTTTCCGTCCTCAGCCG
TCGCTTCATGTGACTCCACGGAGTACCGGGCGCCGTCCAGGCACCTCGATTAGTTCTCGAGCTTTTGGAG
TACGTCGTCTTTAGGTTGGGGGGAGGGGTTTTATGCGATGGAGTTTCCCCACACTGAGTGGGTGGAGACT
GAAGTTAGGCCAGCTTGGCACTTGATGTAATTCTCCTTGGAATTTGCCCTTTTTGAGTTTGGATCTTGGT
TCATTCTCAAGCCTCAGACAGTGGTTCAAAGTTTTTTTCTTCCATTTCAGGTGTCGTGAGGAATTAGCTT
GGTACTAATACGACTCACTATAGGGAGACCCAAGCTGGCTAGGTAAGCTTGGTACCGAGCTCGGATCCAC
TAGTCCAGTGTGGTGGAATTCTGCAGATATCAACAAGTTTGTACAAAAAAGCAGGCTTTAAAGGAACCAA
TTCAGTCGACTGGATCCACCATGGAGCAAAAGCTCATTTCTGAAGAGGACTTGAGATCCACCATGCAGCA
TGGCCAGCTCTGGTTCCCTGAGGGTTTCAAAGTGTCAGAGGCCAGCAAGAAGAAGCGGAGAGAGCCCCTC
GGCGAGGACTCAGTCGGCCTCAAGCCCCTGAAGAATGCCTCAGATGGTGCTCTGATGGACGACAATCAGA
ACGAGTGGGGAGACGAAGACCTGGAGACCAAGAAGTTCCGGTTTGAGGAGCCAGTAGTTCTCCCTGACCT
GAGTGATCAGACTGACCACAGACAGTGGACCCAGCAGCACCTGGACGCTGCTGACCTGCGCATGTCTGCC
ATGGCCCCAACACCGCCTCAGGGGGAGGTGGATGCTGACTGCATGGATGTCAATGTTCGAGGACCAGATG
GCTTCACACCCCTCATGATTGCCTCCTGCAGTGGAGGGGGCCTTGAGACAGGCAACAGTGAAGAAGAAGA
AGATGCACCTGCTGTCATCTCTGACTTCATCTACCAGGGCGCCAGCTTGCACAACCAGACAGACCGCACC
GGGGAGACCGCCTTGCACTTGGCTGCCCGATACTCTCGTTCAGATGCTGCAAAGCGCTTGCTGGAGGCCA
GTGCAGATGCCAACATCCAGGACAACATGGGCCGTACTCCGTTACATGCAGCAGTTTCTGCAGATGCTCA
GGGTGTCTTCCAGATCCTGCTCCGGAACAGGGCCACAGATCTGGATGCCCGAATGCATGATGGCACAACT
CCACTGATCCTGGCTGCGCGCCTGGCCCTGGAGGGCATGCTGGAGGACCTCATCAACTCACATGCTGACG
TCAATGCCGTGGATGACCTAGGCAAGTCGGCTTTGCATTGGGCGGCCGCGGTGAACAATGTGGATGCTGC
TGTTGTGCTCCTGAAGAACGGAGCCAACAAGGACATGCAGAACAACAAGGAGGAGACTCCCCTGTTCCTG
GCCGCCCGTGAGGGCAGCTATGAGACTGCCAAAGTGTTGCTGGACCACTTTGCCAACCGGGACATCACGG
ATCACATGGACCGATTGCCGCGGGACATCGCACAGGAGCGTATGCACCACGATATCGTGCGGCTTTTGGA
TGAGTACAACCTGGTGCGCAGCCCACAGCTGCATGGCACTGCCCTGGGTGGCACACCCACTCTGTCTCCC
ACACTCTGCTCGCCCAATGGCTACCTGGGCAATCTCAAGTCTGCCACACAGGGCAAGAAGGCCCGCAAGC
CCAGCACCAAAGGGCTGGCTTGTGGTAGCAAGGAAGCTAAGGACCTCAAGGCACGGAGGAAGAAGTCCCA
GGATGGCAAGGGCTGCCTGTTGGACAGCTCGAGCATGCTGTCGCCTGTGGACTCCCTCGAGTCACCCCAT
GGCTACTTGTCAGATGTGGCCTCGCCACCCCTCCTCCCCTCCCCATTCCAGCAGTCTCCATCCATGCCTC
TCAGCCACCTGCCTGGTATGCCTGACACTCACCTGGGCATCAGCCACTTGAATGTGGCAGCCAAGCCTGA
GATGGCAGCACTGGCTGGAGGTAGCCGGTTGGCCTTTGAGCCACCCCCGCCACGCCTCTCCCACCTGCCT
GTAGCCTCCAGTGCCAGCACAGTGCTGAGTACCAATGGCACGGGGGCTATGAATTTCACCGTGGGTGCAC
CGGCAAGCTTGAATGGCCAGTGTGAGTGGCTTCCCCGGCTCCAGAATGGCATGGTGCCCAGCCAGTACAA
CCCACTACGGCCGGGTGTGACGCCGGGCACACTGAGCACACAGGCAGCTGGCCTCCAGCATAGCATGATG
GGGCCACTACACAGCAGCCTCTCCACCAATACCTTGTCCCCGATTATTTACCAGGGCCTGCCCAACACAC
GGCTGGCAACACAGCCTCACCTGGTGCAGACCCAGCAGGTGCAGCCACAGAACTTACAGCTCCAGCCTCA
GAACCTGCAGCCACCATCACAGCCACACCTCAGTGTGAGCTCGGCAGCCAATGGGCACCTGGGCCGGAGC
TTCTTGAGTGGGGAGCCCAGTCAGGCAGATGTACAACCGCTGGGCCCCAGCAGTCTGCCTGTGCACACCA
TTCTGCCCCAGGAAAGCCAGGCCCTGCCCACATCACTGCCATCCTCCATGGTCCCACCCATGACCACTAC
CCAGTTCCTGACCCCTCCTTCCCAGCACAGTTACTCCTCCTCCCCTGTGGACAACACCCCCAGCCACCAG
CTGCAGGTGCCAGAGCACCCCTTCCTCACCCCATCCCCTGAGTCCCCTGACCAGTGGTCCAGCTCCTCCC
CGCATTCCAACATCTCTGATTGGTCCGAGGGCATCTCCAGCCCGCCCACCACCATGCCGTCCCAGATCAC
CCACATTCCAGAGGCATTTAAATAAACAGAGATGTGGGATGCAGGACCCCAGCTTCCGTTCCCAAGCCCT
GTTGGGAGTCCTTTACAGTGCTTCAGGATGCGAATTCGCGGCCGCACTCGAGATATCTAGACCCAGCTTT
CTTGTACAAAGTGGTTGATATCCAGCACAGTGGCGGCCGCTCGAGTCTAGAGGGCCCGCGGTTCGAAGGT
AAGCCTATCCCTAACCCTCTCCTCGGTCTCGATTCTACGCGTACCGGTTAGTAATGAGTTTAAACCCGCT
GATCAGCCTCGACTGTGCCTTCTAGTTGCCAGCCATCTGTTGTTTGCCCCTCCCCCGTGCCTTCCTTGAC
CCTGGAAGGTGCCACTCCCACTGTCCTTTCCTAATAAAATGAGGAAATTGCATCGCATTGTCTGAGTAGG
TGTCATTCTATTCTGGGGGGTGGGGTGGGGCAGGACAGCAAGGGGGAGGATTGGGAAGACAATAGCAGGC
ATGCTGGGGATGCGGTGGGCTCTATGGCTTCTGAGGCGGAAAGAACCAGCTGGGGCTCTAGGGGGTATCC
CCACGCGCCCTGTAGCGGCGCATTAAATAACTTCGTATAATGTATGCTATACGAAGTTATATCGTATGCA
TGCTTTGCATACTTCTGCCTGCTGGGGAGCCTGGGGACTTTCCACACCCTAACTGACACACATTCCACAG
AATTCCTTGAAATACATCCACAGGTACACCTCCAATTGACTCAAATGATGTCAATTAGTCTATCAGAAGC
TTCTAAAGCCATGACATCATTTTCTGGAATTTTCCAAGCTGTTTAAAGGCACAGTCAACTTAGTGTATGT
AAACTTCTGACCCACTGGAATTGTGATACAGTGAATTATAAGTGAAATAATCTGTCTGTAAACAATTGTT
GGAAAAATGACTTGTGTCATGCACAAAGTAGATGTCCTAACTGACTTGCCAAAACTATTGTTTGTTAACA
AGAAATTTGTGGAGTAGTTGAAAAACGAGTTTTAATGACTCCAACTTAAGTGTATGTAAACTTCCGACTT
CAACTGTAGGGTACCGAGCTCGAATTCACTGGCCGTCGTTTTACAACGTCGTGACTGGGAAAACCCTGGC
GTTACCCAACTTAATCGCCTTGCAGCACATCCCCCTTTCGCCAGCTGGCGTAATAGCGAAGAGGCCCGCA
CCGATCGCCCTTCCCAACAGTTGCGCAGCCTGAATGGCGAATGGCGCCTGATGCGGTATTTTCTCCTTAC
GCATCTGTGCGGTATTTCACACCGCATATGGTGCACTCTCAGTACAATCTGCTCTGATGCCGCATAGTTA
AGCCAGCCCCGACACCCGCCAACACCCGCTGACGCGCCCTGACGGGCTTGTCTGCTCCCGGCATCCGCTT
ACAGACAAGCTGTGACCGTCTCCGGGAGCTGCATGTGTCAGAGGTTTTCACCGTCATCACCGAAACGCGC
GAGACGAAAGGGCCTCGTGATACGCCTATTTTTATAGGTTAATGTCATGATAATAATGGTTTCTTAGACG
TCAGGTGGCACTTTTCGGGGAAATGTGCGCGGAACCCCTATTTGTTTATTTTTCTAAATACATTCAAATA
TGTATCCGCTCATGAGACAATAACCCTGATAAATGCTTCAATAATATTGAAAAAGGAAGAGTATGAGTAT
TCAACATTTCCGTGTCGCCCTTATTCCCTTTTTTGCGGCATTTTGCCTTCCTGTTTTTGCTCACCCAGAA
ACGCTGGTGAAAGTAAAAGATGCTGAAGATCAGTTGGGTGCACGAGTGGGTTACATCGAACTGGATCTCA
ACAGCGGTAAGATCCTTGAGAGTTTTCGCCCCGAAGAACGTTTTCCAATGATGAGCACTTTTAAAGTTCT
GCTATGTGGCGCGGTATTATCCCGTATTGACGCCGGGCAAGAGCAACTCGGTCGCCGCATACACTATTCT
CAGAATGACTTGGTTGAGTACTCACCAGTCACAGAAAAGCATCTTACGGATGGCATGACAGTAAGAGAAT
TATGCAGTGCTGCCATAACCATGAGTGATAACACTGCGGCCAACTTACTTCTGACAACGATCGGAGGACC
GAAGGAGCTAACCGCTTTTTTGCACAACATGGGGGATCATGTAACTCGCCTTGATCGTTGGGAACCGGAG
CTGAATGAAGCCATACCAAACGACGAGCGTGACACCACGATGCCTGTAGCAATGGCAACAACGTTGCGCA
AACTATTAACTGGCGAACTACTTACTCTAGCTTCCCGGCAACAATTAATAGACTGGATGGAGGCGGATAA
AGTTGCAGGACCACTTCTGCGCTCGGCCCTTCCGGCTGGCTGGTTTATTGCTGATAAATCTGGAGCCGGT
GAGCGTGGGTCTCGCGGTATCATTGCAGCACTGGGGCCAGATGGTAAGCCCTCCCGTATCGTAGTTATCT
ACACGACGGGGAGTCAGGCAACTATGGATGAACGAAATAGACAGATCGCTGAGATAGGTGCCTCACTGAT
TAAGCATTGGTAACTGTCAGACCAAGTTTACTCATATATACTTTAGATTGATTTAAAACTTCATTTTTAA
TTTAAAAGGATCTAGGTGAAGATCCTTTTTGATAATCTCATGACCAAAATCCCTTAACGTGAGTTTTCGT
TCCACTGAGCGTCAGACCCCGTAGAAAAGATCAAAGGATCTTCTTGAGATCCTTTTTTTCTGCGCGTAAT
CTGCTGCTTGCAAACAAAAAAACCACCGCTACCAGCGGTGGTTTGTTTGCCGGATCAAGAGCTACCAACT
CTTTTTCCGAAGGTAACTGGCTTCAGCAGAGCGCAGATACCAAATACTGTTCTTCTAGTGTAGCCGTAGT
TAGGCCACCACTTCAAGAACTCTGTAGCACCGCCTACATACCTCGCTCTGCTAATCCTGTTACCAGTGGC
TGCTGCCAGTGGCGATAAGTCGTGTCTTACCGGGTTGGACTCAAGACGATAGTTACCGGATAAGGCGCAG
CGGTCGGGCTGAACGGGGGGTTCGTGCACACAGCCCAGCTTGGAGCGAACGACCTACACCGAACTGAGAT
ACCTACAGCGTGAGCTATGAGAAAGCGCCACGCTTCCCGAAGGGAGAAAGGCGGACAGGTATCCGGTAAG
CGGCAGGGTCGGAACAGGAGAGCGCACGAGGGAGCTTCCAGGGGGAAACGCCTGGTATCTTTATAGTCCT
GTCGGGTTTCGCCACCTCTGACTTGAGCGTCGATTTTTGTGATGCTCGTCAGGGGGGCGGAGCCTATGGA
AAAACGCCAGCAACGCGGCCTTTTTACGGTTCCTGGCCTTTTGCTGGCCTTTTGCTCACATGTTCTTTCC
TGCGTTATCCCCTGATTCTGTGGATAACCGTATTACCGCCTTTGAGTGAGCTGATACCGCTCGCCGCAGC
CGAACGACCGAGCGCAGCGAGTCAGTGAGCGAGGAAGCGGAAGAGCGCCCAATACGCAAACCGCCTCTCC
CCGCGCGTTGGCCGATTCATTAATGCAGCTGGCACGACAGGTTTCCCGACTGGAAAGCGGGCAGTGAGCG
CAACGCAATTAATGTGAGTTAGCTCACTCATTAGGCACCCCAGGCTTTACACTTTATGCTTCCGGCTCGT
ATGTTGTGTGGAATTGTGAGCGGATAACAATTTCACACAGGAAACAGCTATGACCATGATTACGCCAAGC
TTGCATGCCTGCAGGTCGACTCTAGACCTATACAGTTGAAGTCGGAAGTTTACATACACTTAAGTTGGAG
TCATTAAAACTCGTTTTTCAACTACTCCACAAATTTCTTGTTAACAAACAATAGTTTTGGCAAGTCAGTT
AGGACATCTACTTTGTGCATGACACAAGTCATTTTTCCAACAATTGTTTACAGACAGATTATTTCACTTA
TAATTCACTGTATCACAATTCCAGTGGGTCAGAAGTTTACATACACTAAGTTGACTGTGCCTTTAAACAG
CTTGGAAAATTCCAGAAAATGATGTCATGGCTTTAGAAGCTTCTGATAGACTAATTGACATCATTTGAGT
CAATTGGAGGTGTACCTGTGGATGTATTTCAAGGGGATCCAGACATGATAAGATACATTGATGAGTTTGG
ACAAACCACAACTAGAATGCAGCGGCCGCTAGCTCGAGATCTTAATTAAACTAGTATCGATATAACTTCG
TATAATGTATGCTATACGAAGTTATATGTACGGGCCAGATATACGCGTTGACATTGATTATTGACTAGGC
TTTTGCAAAAAGCTTTGCAAAGATGGATAAAGTTTTAAACAGAGAGGAATCTTTGCAGCTAATGGACCTT
CTAGGTCTTGAAAGGAGTGGGAATT
Features (pLannotate 1.2.2; 27 found; start..end, strand, type, name):
      1..1179    +  promoter       EF-1α promoter: strong constitutive promoter for human elongation factor EF-1α
   1196..1214    +  promoter       T7 promoter: promoter for bacteriophage T7 RNA polymerase
   1293..1317    +  protein_bind   attB1: mutant version of attB; recombination site for the Gateway® BP reaction BP Clonase™
   1354..1383    +  CDS            Myc: Myc (human c-Myc proto-oncogene) epitope tag
   1396..3732    +  CDS            Notch1 (fragment): NOTC1_MOUSE - Also known as Motch From Mus musculus (Mouse).
   3841..3865    -  protein_bind   attB2: mutant version of attB; recombination site for the Gateway® BP reaction BP Clonase™
   3918..3959    +  CDS            V5 tag: epitope tag from simian virus 5
   4003..4227    +  polyA_signal   bGH poly(A) signal: bovine growth hormone polyadenylation signal
   4231..4252    +  promoter       SV40 promoter (fragment): SV40 enhancer and early promoter
   4273..4296    +  rep_origin     f1 ori (fragment): f1 bacteriophage origin of replication; arrow indicates direction of (+) strand synthesis
   4297..4330    -  protein_bind   loxP: Cre-mediated recombination occurs in the 8-bp core sequence (GCATACAT). Cre recombinase
   4336..4410    -  promoter       SV40 promoter (fragment): SV40 enhancer and early promoter
   4784..4941    +  CDS            lacZα (fragment): LacZα fragment of β-galactosidase; lacZ fragment
   4947..5046    -  misc_feature   bom (fragment): basis of mobility region from pBR322
   5148..5183    -  CDS            rop (fragment): Rop protein, which maintains plasmids at low copy number; rop
   5278..5382    +  promoter       AmpR promoter: bla
   5383..6243    +  CDS            AmpR: β-lactamase; bla; confers resistance to ampicillin, carbenicillin, and related antibiotics
   6414..7002    +  rep_origin     ori: high-copy-number ColE1/pMB1/pBR322/pUC origin of replication
   7185..7277    +  CDS            lacI (fragment): lac repressor; lacI; The lac repressor binds to the lac operator to inhibit transcription in E. coli. This inhibition can be relieved by adding lactose or isopropyl-β-D-thiogalactopyranoside (IPTG).
   7290..7311    +  protein_bind   CAP binding site: CAP binding activates transcription in the presence of cAMP. E. coli catabolite activator protein
   7326..7356    +  promoter       lac promoter: promoter for the E. coli lac operon
   7364..7380    +  protein_bind   lac operator: The lac repressor binds to the lac operator to inhibit transcription in E. coli. This inhibition can be relieved by adding lactose or isopropyl-β-D-thiogalactopyranoside (IPTG). lac repressor encoded by lacI
   7417..7446    -  misc_feature   MCS (fragment): pUC18/19 multiple cloning site
   7806..7862    -  polyA_signal   SV40 poly(A) signal (fragment): SV40 polyadenylation signal
   7902..7935    -  protein_bind   loxP: Cre-mediated recombination occurs in the 8-bp core sequence (GCATACAT). Cre recombinase
   7960..7978    +  enhancer       CMV enhancer (fragment): human cytomegalovirus immediate early enhancer
   8003..8069    +  CDS            small t antigen (fragment): SV40 (simian virus 40) small t antigen
