[The description below was written by a language model from this plasmid's Addgene catalogue record and pLannotate feature annotations shown in this document.]
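Description:
pT3-EF1a-NICD1 is a mammalian expression plasmid built on the pT3-EF1a backbone, a Sleeping Beauty (SB) transposon vector. It is maintained in E. coli through a high-copy ColE1/pUC-type origin and selected with ampicillin via the bla (AmpR) gene. The feature table also picks up small remnants of earlier cloning vectors (lacZα, lacI, rop, bom, f1 ori, SV40 and CMV fragments), which appear to be non-functional. The SB inverted repeats themselves are not annotated in the table and are known only from the depositor's comments.

The payload is the mouse Notch1 intracellular domain (NICD1), the cytoplasmic portion of the receptor beginning at amino acid 1753. This form lacks the extracellular and transmembrane regions and so acts as a ligand-independent, constitutively active Notch signal. It carries an N-terminal Myc epitope tag and was introduced by Gateway cloning, leaving attB1 and attB2 sites on either side of the insert. The record notes that the Notch1 sequence came from an earlier Myc-tagged mouse NIC plasmid. Transcription is driven by the strong constitutive EF-1α promoter and terminated by the bGH polyadenylation signal. A T7 promoter sits just upstream and serves as a sequencing primer site. A V5 tag is annotated downstream of attB2, but the record lists only the Myc tag and does not say whether V5 is fused to the protein.

Two loxP sites flank the SB inverted repeats and the expression cassette between them. Cre could therefore act on the cassette, and the depositor warns against using this plasmid with Cre in vivo and directs users to an alternative version. The associated publication concerns cholangiocarcinoma arising from hepatocytes in mice, which fits use of the construct for stable, transposase-mediated expression of activated Notch1 in mouse liver.
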