Addgene plasmid #46047: pT3-EF1a-NICD1
Depositing lab: Xin Chen. Depositing organization: University of California, San Francisco (UCSF). Publication: Cholangiocarcinomas can originate from hepatocytes in mice. Fan B, Malato Y, Calvisi DF, Naqvi S, Razumilava N, Ribback S, Gores GJ, Dombrowski F, Evert M, Chen X, Willenbring H. J Clin Invest. 2012 Aug 1;122(8):2911-5. doi: 10.1172/JCI63212. Epub 2012 Jul 17. PubMed 22797301.
Backbone
  Vector backbone: pT3-EF1a
  Backbone size w/o insert (bp): 7000
  Vector type: Mammalian Expression
Growth in bacteria
  Bacterial resistance: Ampicillin, 100 μg/mL
  Growth temperature: 37°C
  Growth strain: DH5alpha
  Copy number: Unknown
Gene/Insert
  Gene/Insert name: Notch1 (C-term) (alt name: Notch 1)
  Species: M. musculus (mouse)
  Insert size (bp): 2385
  Mutation: Cytoplasmic domain initiating at amino acid 1753
  Entrez Gene: Notch1 (a.k.a. 9930111A19Rik, Mis6, N1, Tan1, lin-12)
  Promoter: EF1a
  Tag / fusion protein: Myc tag (N terminal on insert)
  Cloning method: Gateway Cloning
  Sequencing primers: 5′ T7
Resource information
  A portion of this plasmid was derived from a plasmid made by: Notch 1 from Addgene plasmid 15131: pLIA mNIC myc.
Terms and licenses: Academic/Nonprofit Terms; Industry Terms: Not Available to Industry
Depositor comments: This plasmid is in the pT3-EF1a vector which contains loxP sites flanking the inverted repeats of SB (sleeping beauty) sequence. Therefore this plasmid cannot not used with Cre for in vivo studies. For in vivo use in mice with Cre, please use plasmid 86500.
How to cite: pT3-EF1a-NICD1 was a gift from Xin Chen (Addgene plasmid # 46047 ; http://n2t.net/addgene:46047 ; RRID:Addgene_46047)
