>Addgene plasmid #46047 | pT3-EF1a-NICD1 | addgene partial sequence | sequence record 66327 | EF1a-F 5'-TCAAGCCTCAGACAGTGGTTC-3'
GGGATTAGCTTGGTCTAATACGACTCACTATAGGGAGACCCAAGCTGGCTAGGTAAGCTTGGTACCGAGC
TCGGATCCACTAGTCCAGTGTGGTGGAATTCTGCAGATATCAACAAGTTTGTACAAAAAAGCAGGCTTTA
AAGGAACCAATTCAGTCGACTGGATCCACCATGGAGCAAAAGCTCATTTCTGAAGAGGACTTGAGATCCA
CCATGCAGCATGGCCAGCTCTGGTTCCCTGAGGGTTTCAAAGTGTCAGAGGCCAGCAAGAAGAAGCGGAG
AGAGCCCCTCGGCGAGGACTCAGTCGGCCTCAAGCCCCTGAAGAATGCCTCAGATGGTGCTCTGATGGAC
GACAATCAGAACGAGTGGGGAGACGAAGACCTGGAGACCAAGAAGTTCCGGTTTGAGGAGCCAGTAGTTC
TCCCTGACCTGAGTGATCAGACTGACCACAGACAGTGGACCCAGCAGCACCTGGACGCTGCTGACCTGCG
CATGTCTGCCATGGCCCCAACACCGCCTCAGGGGGAGGTGGATGCTGACTGCATGGATGTCAATGTTCGA
GGACCAGATGGCTTCACACCCCTCATGATTGCCTCCTGCAGTGGAGGGGGCCTTGAGACAGGCAACAGTG
AAGAAGAAGAAGATGCACCTGCTGTCATCTCTGACTTCATCTACCAGGGCGCCAGCTTGCACAACCAGAC
AGACCGCACCGGGGAGACCGCCTTGCACTTGGCTGCCCGATACTCTCGTTCAGATGCTGCAAAGCGCTTG
CTGGAGGCCAGTGCAGATGCCAACATCCAGGACAACATGGGCCGTACTCCGTTACATGCAGCAGTT
