>Addgene plasmid #46047 | pT3-EF1a-NICD1 | analyzer sequence | sequence record 64870
NNNNNNGNAGCTTGGTACCGAGCTCGGATCCACTAGTCCAGTGTGGTGGAATTCTGCAGATATCAACAAG
TTTGTACAAAAAAGCAGGCTTTAAAGGAACCAATTCAGTCGACTGGATCCACCATGGAGCAAAAGCTCAT
TTCTGAAGAGGACTTGAGATCCACCATGCAGCATGGCCAGCTCTGGTTCCCTGAGGGTTTCAAAGTGTCA
GAGGCCAGCAAGAAGAAGCGGAGAGAGCCCCTCGGCGAGGACTCAGTCGGCCTCAAGCCCCTGAAGAATG
CCTCAGATGGTGCTCTGATGGACGACAATCAGAACGAGTGGGGAGACGAAGACCTGGAGACCAAGAAGTT
CCGGTTTGAGGAGCCAGTAGTTCTCCCTGACCTGAGTGATCAGACTGACCACAGACAGTGGACCCAGCAG
CACCTGGACGCTGCTGACCTGCGCATGTCTGCCATGGCCCCAACACCGCCTCAGGGGGAGGTGGATGCTG
ACTGCATGGATGTCAATGTTCGAGGACCAGATGGCTTCACACCCCTCATGATTGCCTCCTGCAGTGGAGG
GGGCCTTGAGACAGGCAACAGTGAAGAAGAAGAAGATGCACCTGCTGTCATCTCTGACTTCATCTACCAG
GGCGCCAGCTTGCACAACCAGACAGACCGCACCGGGGAGACCGCCTTGCACTTGGCTGCCCGATACTCTC
GTTCAGATGCTGCAAAGCGCTTGCTGGAGGCCAGTGCAGATGCCAACATCCAGGACAACATGGGCCGTAC
TCCGTTACATGCAGCAGTTTCTGCAGATGCTCAGGGTGTCTTCCAGATCCTGCTCCGGAACNGGCCACAG
ATCTGGATGCCCGAATGCATGATGGCACAACTCCACTGATCCTGGCTGCGCGCCTGGCCCTGGNGGGCAT
GCTGGAGGACCTCATCAACTCACATGCTGACGTCAATGCCGNNNNGACCTNNNAGTCGGCTTTGCATTGN
NNNNCGGNNANANGNGGANN
